>Addgene plasmid #128246 | PX458_THRA_iso1_2 | addgene full sequence | sequence record 260839 | Addgene NGS Result
TTTTGCTCACATGTGAGGGCCTATTTCCCATGATTCCTTCATATTTGCATATACGATACAAGGCTGTTAG
AGAGATAATTGGAATTAATTTGACTGTAAACACAAAGATATTAGTACAAAATACGTGACGTAGAAAGTAA
TAATTTCTTGGGTAGTTTGCAGTTTTAAAATTATGTTTTAAAATGGACTATCATATGCTTACCGTAACTT
GAAAGTATTTCGATTTCTTGGCTTTATATATCTTGTGGAAAGGACGAAACACCGTAAAGCCTCAGGCGGC
CAGAGTTTTAGAGCTAGAAATAGCAAGTTAAAATAAGGCTAGTCCGTTATCAACTTGAAAAAGTGGCACC
GAGTCGGTGCTTTTTTGTTTTAGAGCTAGAAATAGCAAGTTAAAATAAGGCTAGTCCGTTTTTAGCGCGT
GCGCCAATTCTGCAGACAAATGGCTCTAGAGGTACCCGTTACATAACTTACGGTAAATGGCCCGCCTGGC
TGACCGCCCAACGACCCCCGCCCATTGACGTCAATAGTAACGCCAATAGGGACTTTCCATTGACGTCAAT
GGGTGGAGTATTTACGGTAAACTGCCCACTTGGCAGTACATCAAGTGTATCATATGCCAAGTACGCCCCC
TATTGACGTCAATGACGGTAAATGGCCCGCCTGGCATTGTGCCCAGTACATGACCTTATGGGACTTTCCT
ACTTGGCAGTACATCTACGTATTAGTCATCGCTATTACCATGGTCGAGGTGAGCCCCACGTTCTGCTTCA
CTCTCCCCATCTCCCCCCCCTCCCCACCCCCAATTTTGTATTTATTTATTTTTTAATTATTTTGTGCAGC
GATGGGGGCGGGGGGGGGGGGGGGGCGCGCGCCAGGCGGGGCGGGGCGGGGCGAGGGGCGGGGCGGGGCG
AGGCGGAGAGGTGCGGCGGCAGCCAATCAGAGCGGCGCGCTCCGAAAGTTTCCTTTTATGGCGAGGCGGC
GGCGGCGGCGGCCCTATAAAAAGCGAAGCGCGCGGCGGGCGGGAGTCGCTGCGCGCTGCCTTCGCCCCGT
GCCCCGCTCCGCCGCCGCCTCGCGCCGCCCGCCCCGGCTCTGACTGACCGCGTTACTCCCACAGGTGAGC
GGGCGGGACGGCCCTTCTCCTCCGGGCTGTAATTAGCTGAGCAAGAGGTAAGGGTTTAAGGGATGGTTGG
TTGGTGGGGTATTAATGTTTAATTACCTGGAGCACCTGCCTGAAATCACTTTTTTTCAGGTTGGACCGGT
GCCACCATGGACTATAAGGACCACGACGGAGACTACAAGGATCATGATATTGATTACAAAGACGATGACG
ATAAGATGGCCCCAAAGAAGAAGCGGAAGGTCGGTATCCACGGAGTCCCAGCAGCCGACAAGAAGTACAG
CATCGGCCTGGACATCGGCACCAACTCTGTGGGCTGGGCCGTGATCACCGACGAGTACAAGGTGCCCAGC
AAGAAATTCAAGGTGCTGGGCAACACCGACCGGCACAGCATCAAGAAGAACCTGATCGGAGCCCTGCTGT
TCGACAGCGGCGAAACAGCCGAGGCCACCCGGCTGAAGAGAACCGCCAGAAGAAGATACACCAGACGGAA
GAACCGGATCTGCTATCTGCAAGAGATCTTCAGCAACGAGATGGCCAAGGTGGACGACAGCTTCTTCCAC
AGACTGGAAGAGTCCTTCCTGGTGGAAGAGGATAAGAAGCACGAGCGGCACCCCATCTTCGGCAACATCG
TGGACGAGGTGGCCTACCACGAGAAGTACCCCACCATCTACCACCTGAGAAAGAAACTGGTGGACAGCAC
CGACAAGGCCGACCTGCGGCTGATCTATCTGGCCCTGGCCCACATGATCAAGTTCCGGGGCCACTTCCTG
ATCGAGGGCGACCTGAACCCCGACAACAGCGACGTGGACAAGCTGTTCATCCAGCTGGTGCAGACCTACA
ACCAGCTGTTCGAGGAAAACCCCATCAACGCCAGCGGCGTGGACGCCAAGGCCATCCTGTCTGCCAGACT
GAGCAAGAGCAGACGGCTGGAAAATCTGATCGCCCAGCTGCCCGGCGAGAAGAAGAATGGCCTGTTCGGA
AACCTGATTGCCCTGAGCCTGGGCCTGACCCCCAACTTCAAGAGCAACTTCGACCTGGCCGAGGATGCCA
AACTGCAGCTGAGCAAGGACACCTACGACGACGACCTGGACAACCTGCTGGCCCAGATCGGCGACCAGTA
CGCCGACCTGTTTCTGGCCGCCAAGAACCTGTCCGACGCCATCCTGCTGAGCGACATCCTGAGAGTGAAC
ACCGAGATCACCAAGGCCCCCCTGAGCGCCTCTATGATCAAGAGATACGACGAGCACCACCAGGACCTGA
CCCTGCTGAAAGCTCTCGTGCGGCAGCAGCTGCCTGAGAAGTACAAAGAGATTTTCTTCGACCAGAGCAA
GAACGGCTACGCCGGCTACATTGACGGCGGAGCCAGCCAGGAAGAGTTCTACAAGTTCATCAAGCCCATC
CTGGAAAAGATGGACGGCACCGAGGAACTGCTCGTGAAGCTGAACAGAGAGGACCTGCTGCGGAAGCAGC
GGACCTTCGACAACGGCAGCATCCCCCACCAGATCCACCTGGGAGAGCTGCACGCCATTCTGCGGCGGCA
GGAAGATTTTTACCCATTCCTGAAGGACAACCGGGAAAAGATCGAGAAGATCCTGACCTTCCGCATCCCC
TACTACGTGGGCCCTCTGGCCAGGGGAAACAGCAGATTCGCCTGGATGACCAGAAAGAGCGAGGAAACCA
TCACCCCCTGGAACTTCGAGGAAGTGGTGGACAAGGGCGCTTCCGCCCAGAGCTTCATCGAGCGGATGAC
CAACTTCGATAAGAACCTGCCCAACGAGAAGGTGCTGCCCAAGCACAGCCTGCTGTACGAGTACTTCACC
GTGTATAACGAGCTGACCAAAGTGAAATACGTGACCGAGGGAATGAGAAAGCCCGCCTTCCTGAGCGGCG
AGCAGAAAAAGGCCATCGTGGACCTGCTGTTCAAGACCAACCGGAAAGTGACCGTGAAGCAGCTGAAAGA
GGACTACTTCAAGAAAATCGAGTGCTTCGACTCCGTGGAAATCTCCGGCGTGGAAGATCGGTTCAACGCC
TCCCTGGGCACATACCACGATCTGCTGAAAATTATCAAGGACAAGGACTTCCTGGACAATGAGGAAAACG
AGGACATTCTGGAAGATATCGTGCTGACCCTGACACTGTTTGAGGACAGAGAGATGATCGAGGAACGGCT
GAAAACCTATGCCCACCTGTTCGACGACAAAGTGATGAAGCAGCTGAAGCGGCGGAGATACACCGGCTGG
GGCAGGCTGAGCCGGAAGCTGATCAACGGCATCCGGGACAAGCAGTCCGGCAAGACAATCCTGGATTTCC
TGAAGTCCGACGGCTTCGCCAACAGAAACTTCATGCAGCTGATCCACGACGACAGCCTGACCTTTAAAGA
GGACATCCAGAAAGCCCAGGTGTCCGGCCAGGGCGATAGCCTGCACGAGCACATTGCCAATCTGGCCGGC
AGCCCCGCCATTAAGAAGGGCATCCTGCAGACAGTGAAGGTGGTGGACGAGCTCGTGAAAGTGATGGGCC
GGCACAAGCCCGAGAACATCGTGATCGAAATGGCCAGAGAGAACCAGACCACCCAGAAGGGACAGAAGAA
CAGCCGCGAGAGAATGAAGCGGATCGAAGAGGGCATCAAAGAGCTGGGCAGCCAGATCCTGAAAGAACAC
CCCGTGGAAAACACCCAGCTGCAGAACGAGAAGCTGTACCTGTACTACCTGCAGAATGGGCGGGATATGT
ACGTGGACCAGGAACTGGACATCAACCGGCTGTCCGACTACGATGTGGACCATATCGTGCCTCAGAGCTT
TCTGAAGGACGACTCCATCGACAACAAGGTGCTGACCAGAAGCGACAAGAACCGGGGCAAGAGCGACAAC
GTGCCCTCCGAAGAGGTCGTGAAGAAGATGAAGAACTACTGGCGGCAGCTGCTGAACGCCAAGCTGATTA
CCCAGAGAAAGTTCGACAATCTGACCAAGGCCGAGAGAGGCGGCCTGAGCGAACTGGATAAGGCCGGCTT
CATCAAGAGACAGCTGGTGGAAACCCGGCAGATCACAAAGCACGTGGCACAGATCCTGGACTCCCGGATG
AACACTAAGTACGACGAGAATGACAAGCTGATCCGGGAAGTGAAAGTGATCACCCTGAAGTCCAAGCTGG
TGTCCGATTTCCGGAAGGATTTCCAGTTTTACAAAGTGCGCGAGATCAACAACTACCACCACGCCCACGA
CGCCTACCTGAACGCCGTCGTGGGAACCGCCCTGATCAAAAAGTACCCTAAGCTGGAAAGCGAGTTCGTG
TACGGCGACTACAAGGTGTACGACGTGCGGAAGATGATCGCCAAGAGCGAGCAGGAAATCGGCAAGGCTA
CCGCCAAGTACTTCTTCTACAGCAACATCATGAACTTTTTCAAGACCGAGATTACCCTGGCCAACGGCGA
GATCCGGAAGCGGCCTCTGATCGAGACAAACGGCGAAACCGGGGAGATCGTGTGGGATAAGGGCCGGGAT
TTTGCCACCGTGCGGAAAGTGCTGAGCATGCCCCAAGTGAATATCGTGAAAAAGACCGAGGTGCAGACAG
GCGGCTTCAGCAAAGAGTCTATCCTGCCCAAGAGGAACAGCGATAAGCTGATCGCCAGAAAGAAGGACTG
GGACCCTAAGAAGTACGGCGGCTTCGACAGCCCCACCGTGGCCTATTCTGTGCTGGTGGTGGCCAAAGTG
GAAAAGGGCAAGTCCAAGAAACTGAAGAGTGTGAAAGAGCTGCTGGGGATCACCATCATGGAAAGAAGCA
GCTTCGAGAAGAATCCCATCGACTTTCTGGAAGCCAAGGGCTACAAAGAAGTGAAAAAGGACCTGATCAT
CAAGCTGCCTAAGTACTCCCTGTTCGAGCTGGAAAACGGCCGGAAGAGAATGCTGGCCTCTGCCGGCGAA
CTGCAGAAGGGAAACGAACTGGCCCTGCCCTCCAAATATGTGAACTTCCTGTACCTGGCCAGCCACTATG
AGAAGCTGAAGGGCTCCCCCGAGGATAATGAGCAGAAACAGCTGTTTGTGGAACAGCACAAGCACTACCT
GGACGAGATCATCGAGCAGATCAGCGAGTTCTCCAAGAGAGTGATCCTGGCCGACGCTAATCTGGACAAA
GTGCTGTCCGCCTACAACAAGCACCGGGATAAGCCCATCAGAGAGCAGGCCGAGAATATCATCCACCTGT
TTACCCTGACCAATCTGGGAGCCCCTGCCGCCTTCAAGTACTTTGACACCACCATCGACCGGAAGAGGTA
CACCAGCACCAAAGAGGTGCTGGACGCCACCCTGATCCACCAGAGCATCACCGGCCTGTACGAGACACGG
ATCGACCTGTCTCAGCTGGGAGGCGACAAAAGGCCGGCGGCCACGAAAAAGGCCGGCCAGGCAAAAAAGA
AAAAGGAATTCGGCAGTGGAGAGGGCAGAGGAAGTCTGCTAACATGCGGTGACGTCGAGGAGAATCCTGG
CCCAGTGAGCAAGGGCGAGGAGCTGTTCACCGGGGTGGTGCCCATCCTGGTCGAGCTGGACGGCGACGTA
AACGGCCACAAGTTCAGCGTGTCCGGCGAGGGCGAGGGCGATGCCACCTACGGCAAGCTGACCCTGAAGT
TCATCTGCACCACCGGCAAGCTGCCCGTGCCCTGGCCCACCCTCGTGACCACCCTGACCTACGGCGTGCA
GTGCTTCAGCCGCTACCCCGACCACATGAAGCAGCACGACTTCTTCAAGTCCGCCATGCCCGAAGGCTAC
GTCCAGGAGCGCACCATCTTCTTCAAGGACGACGGCAACTACAAGACCCGCGCCGAGGTGAAGTTCGAGG
GCGACACCCTGGTGAACCGCATCGAGCTGAAGGGCATCGACTTCAAGGAGGACGGCAACATCCTGGGGCA
CAAGCTGGAGTACAACTACAACAGCCACAACGTCTATATCATGGCCGACAAGCAGAAGAACGGCATCAAG
GTGAACTTCAAGATCCGCCACAACATCGAGGACGGCAGCGTGCAGCTCGCCGACCACTACCAGCAGAACA
CCCCCATCGGCGACGGCCCCGTGCTGCTGCCCGACAACCACTACCTGAGCACCCAGTCCGCCCTGAGCAA
AGACCCCAACGAGAAGCGCGATCACATGGTCCTGCTGGAGTTCGTGACCGCCGCCGGGATCACTCTCGGC
ATGGACGAGCTGTACAAGGAATTCTAACTAGAGCTCGCTGATCAGCCTCGACTGTGCCTTCTAGTTGCCA
GCCATCTGTTGTTTGCCCCTCCCCCGTGCCTTCCTTGACCCTGGAAGGTGCCACTCCCACTGTCCTTTCC
TAATAAAATGAGGAAATTGCATCGCATTGTCTGAGTAGGTGTCATTCTATTCTGGGGGGTGGGGTGGGGC
AGGACAGCAAGGGGGAGGATTGGGAAGAGAATAGCAGGCATGCTGGGGAGCGGCCGCAGGAACCCCTAGT
GATGGAGTTGGCCACTCCCTCTCTGCGCGCTCGCTCGCTCACTGAGGCCGGGCGACCAAAGGTCGCCCGA
CGCCCGGGCTTTGCCCGGGCGGCCTCAGTGAGCGAGCGAGCGCGCAGCTGCCTGCAGGGGCGCCTGATGC
GGTATTTTCTCCTTACGCATCTGTGCGGTATTTCACACCGCATA
[95 nt withheld, positions 6765-6859]
T
[46 nt withheld, positions 6861-6906]
C
[141 nt withheld, positions 6908-7048]
CCTTTGACGTTGGAGTCCACGTTCTTT
[37 nt withheld, positions 7076-7112]
ACTCTATCTCGGGCTATTCTTTTGATTTATAAGGGATTTTGCCGATTTCGGTCTATTGGTTAAAAAATGA
GCTGATTTAACAAAAATTTAACGCGAATTTTAACAAAATATTAACGTTTACAATTTTATGGTGCACTCTC
AGTACAATCTGCTCTGATGCCGCATAGTTAAGCCAGCCCCGACACCCGCCAACACCCGCTGACGCGCCCT
GACGGGCTTGTCTGCTCCCGGCATCCGCTTACAGACAAGCTGTGACCGTCTCCGGGAGCTGCATGTGTCA
GAGGTTTTCACCGTCATCACCGAAACGCGCGAGACGAAAGGGCCTCGTGATACGCCTATTTTTATAGGTT
AATGTCATGATAATAATGGTTTCTTAGACGTCAGGTGGCACTTTTCGGGGAAATGTGCGCGGAACCCCTA
TTTGTTTATTTTTCTAAATACATTCAAATATGTATCCGCTCATGAGACAATAACCCTGATAAATGCTTCA
ATAATATTGAAAAAGGAAGAGTATGAGTATTCAACATTTCCGTGTCGCCCTTATTCCCTTTTTTGCGGCA
TTTTGCCTTCCTGTTTTTGCTCACCCAGAAACGCTGGTGAAAGTAAAAGATGCTGAAGATCAGTTGGGTG
CACGAGTGGGTTACATCGAACTGGATCTCAACAGCGGTAAGATCCTTGAGAGTTTTCGCCCCGAAGAACG
TTTTCCAATGATGAGCACTTTTAAAGTTCTGCTATGTGGCGCGGTATTATCCCGTATTGACGCCGGGCAA
GAGCAACTCGGTCGCCGCATACACTATTCTCAGAATGACTTGGTTGAGTACTCACCAGTCACAGAAAAGC
ATCTTACGGATGGCATGACAGTAAGAGAATTATGCAGTGCTGCCATAACCATGAGTGATAACACTGCGGC
CAACTTACTTCTGACAACGATCGGAGGACCGAAGGAGCTAACCGCTTTTTTGCACAACATGGGGGATCAT
GTAACTCGCCTTGATCGTTGGGAACCGGAGCTGAATGAAGCCATACCAAACGACGAGCGTGACACCACGA
TGCCTGTAGCAATGGCAACAACGTTGCGCAAACTATTAACTGGCGAACTACTTACTCTAGCTTCCCGGCA
ACAATTAATAGACTGGATGGAGGCGGATAAAGTTGCAGGACCACTTCTGCGCTCGGCCCTTCCGGCTGGC
TGGTTTATTGCTGATAAATCTGGAGCCGGTGAGCGTGGAAGCCGCGGTATCATTGCAGCACTGGGGCCAG
ATGGTAAGCCCTCCCGTATCGTAGTTATCTACACGACGGGGAGTCAGGCAACTATGGATGAACGAAATAG
ACAGATCGCTGAGATAGGTGCCTCACTGATTAAGCATTGGTAACTGTCAGACCAAGTTTACTCATATATA
CTTTAGATTGATTTAAAACTTCATTTTTAATTTAAAAGGATCTAGGTGAAGATCCTTTTTGATAATCTCA
TGACCAAAATCCCTTAACGTGAGTTTTCGTTCCACTGAGCGTCAGACCCCGTAGAAAAGATCAAAGGATC
TTCTTGAGATCCTTTTTTTCTGCGCGTAATCTGCTGCTTGCAAACAAAAAAACCACCGCTACCAGCGGTG
GTTTGTTTGCCGGATCAAGAGCTACCAACTCTTTTTCCGAAGGTAACTGGCTTCAGCAGAGCGCAGATAC
CAAATACTGTTCTTCTAGTGTAGCCGTAGTTAGGCCACCACTTCAAGAACTCTGTAGCACCGCCTACATA
CCTCGCTCTGCTAATCCTGTTACCAGTGGCTGCTGCCAGTGGCGATAAGTCGTGTCTTACCGGGTTGGAC
TCAAGACGATAGTTACCGGATAAGGCGCAGCGGTCGGGCTGAACGGGGGGTTCGTGCACACAGCCCAGCT
TGGAGCGAACGACCTACACCGAACTGAGATACCTACAGCGTGAGCTATGAGAAAGCGCCACGCTTCCCGA
AGGGAGAAAGGCGGACAGGTATCCGGTAAGCGGCAGGGTCGGAACAGGAGAGCGCACGAGGGAGCTTCCA
GGGGGAAACGCCTGGTATCTTTATAGTCCTGTCGGGTTTCGCCACCTCTGACTTGAGCGTCGATTTTTGT
GATGCTCGTCAGGGGGGCGGAGCCTATGGAAAAACGCCAGCAACGCGGCCTTTTTACGGTTCCTGGCCTT
TTGCTGGCC
Features (pLannotate 1.2.2; 19 found; start..end, strand, type, name):
     15..255     +  promoter       U6 promoter: RNA polymerase III promoter for human U6 snRNA
    285..360     +  misc_RNA       gRNA scaffold: guide RNA scaffold for the Streptococcus pyogenes CRISPR/Cas9 system
    367..410     +  misc_RNA       gRNA scaffold (fragment): guide RNA scaffold for the Streptococcus pyogenes CRISPR/Cas9 system
    457..742     +  enhancer       CMV enhancer: human cytomegalovirus immediate early enhancer; contains an 18-bp deletion relative to the standard CMV enhancer
    744..1021    +  promoter       chicken β-actin promoter: No description available
   1022..1249    +  intron         hybrid intron: hybrid between chicken β-actin (CBA) and minute virus of mice (MMV) introns (Gray et al., 2011)
   1387..2988    +  CDS            Cas9(N): N-terminal portion of Streptococcus pyogenes Cas9 (Zetsche et al., 2015)
   2989..5487    +  CDS            Cas9(C): C-terminal portion of Streptococcus pyogenes Cas9 (Zetsche et al., 2015)
   5488..5535    +  CDS            nucleoplasmin NLS: bipartite nuclear localization signal from nucleoplasmin
   5605..6318    +  CDS            EGFP: EGFP is a basic (constitutively fluorescent) green fluorescent protein published in 1996, derived from Aequorea victoria. It is reported to be a rapidly-maturing weak dimer with moderate acid sensitivity.
   6352..6463    +  polyA_signal   bGH poly(A) signal: bovine growth hormone polyadenylation signal
   6568..6708    +  repeat_region  AAV2 ITR: inverted terminal repeat of adeno-associated virus serotype 2 inverted
   6713..6764    -  misc_feature   bom (fragment): basis of mobility region from pBR322
   6783..7238    +  rep_origin     f1 ori (sequence partly withheld): f1 bacteriophage origin of replication; arrow indicates direction of (+) strand synthesis
   7239..7288    -  misc_feature   bom (fragment): basis of mobility region from pBR322
   7390..7425    -  CDS            rop (fragment): Rop protein, which maintains plasmids at low copy number; rop
   7520..7624    +  promoter       AmpR promoter: bla
   7625..8485    +  CDS            AmpR: β-lactamase; bla; confers resistance to ampicillin, carbenicillin, and related antibiotics
   8656..9244    +  rep_origin     ori: high-copy-number ColE1/pMB1/pBR322/pUC origin of replication
