[The description below was written by a language model from this plasmid's Addgene catalogue record and pLannotate feature annotations shown in this document.]
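Description:
PX458_THRA_iso1_2 is an all-in-one mammalian CRISPR/Cas9 expression plasmid of about 9.3 kb, built on the PX458 backbone and carrying a guide RNA directed at the 3' end of the human THRA gene, isoform 1. It is propagated in E. coli as a high-copy plasmid through a ColE1/pUC-type origin and selected with ampicillin via the β-lactamase (AmpR) cassette. An f1 phage origin is also present, along with short annotated fragments of the pBR322 bom and rop regions that are backbone remnants rather than functional units.

The payload consists of two expression units. A human U6 RNA polymerase III promoter drives the THRA-specific spacer fused to the Streptococcus pyogenes guide RNA scaffold; a second, partial scaffold fragment is annotated just downstream. A hybrid promoter made of the CMV enhancer, chicken β-actin promoter and a hybrid intron then drives S. pyogenes Cas9, annotated here as contiguous N- and C-terminal portions that together form the full coding sequence, followed by a nucleoplasmin nuclear localization signal. EGFP lies downstream in the same transcription unit, terminated by a bGH polyadenylation signal. The linker between Cas9 and EGFP is not annotated in the feature table. EGFP fluorescence allows transfected cells to be identified or sorted. A single AAV2 ITR is annotated after the poly(A) signal, which on its own does not make the plasmid an AAV packaging vector.

The record ties this construct to CRISPR epitope tagging for ChIP-seq of DNA-binding proteins. In that approach, cutting near the 3' end of the coding region would support insertion of a tag at the endogenous locus from a separately supplied donor. The "_2" suffix suggests it may be one of several guides for this target, though the record does not say so.
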