Addgene plasmid #128246: PX458_THRA_iso1_2
Purpose: Encodes gRNA for 3' target of human THRA_iso1
Depositing lab: Richard M. Myers. Depositing organization: HudsonAlpha Institute for Biotechnology. Publication: CETCh-seq: CRISPR epitope tagging ChIP-seq of DNA-binding proteins. Savic D, Partridge EC, Newberry KM, Smith SB, Meadows SK, Roberts BS, Mackiewicz M, Mendenhall EM, Myers RM. Genome Res. 2015 Sep 9. 10.1101/gr.193540.115 PubMed 26355004.
Backbone
  Vector backbone: PX458
  Vector type: CRISPR
Growth in bacteria
  Bacterial resistance: Ampicillin, 100 μg/mL
  Growth temperature: 37°C
  Growth strain: DH5alpha
  Copy number: High Copy
Gene/Insert
  Gene/Insert name: THRA_iso1 gRNA
  gRNA/shRNA sequence: GTAAAGCCTCAGGCGGCCAGA
  Species: H. sapiens (human)
  Cloning method: Restriction Enzyme; 5′ cloning site Unknown (unknown if destroyed)
Terms and licenses: Academic/Nonprofit Terms; Industry Terms: Not Available to Industry
How to cite: PX458_THRA_iso1_2 was a gift from Richard M. Myers (Addgene plasmid # 128246 ; http://n2t.net/addgene:128246 ; RRID:Addgene_128246)
